>Addgene plasmid #35445 | pRSII309 | depositor full sequence | sequence record 49260 | pRSII309 sequence 5025 bps
TCGCGCGTTTCGGTGATGACGGTGAAAACCTCTGACACATGCAGCTCCCGGAGACGGTCACAGCTTGTCT
GTAAGCGGATGCCGGGAGCAGACAAGCCCGTCAGGGCGCGTCAGCGGGTGTTGGCGGGTGTCGGGGCTGG
CTTAACTATGCGGCATCAGAGCAGATTGTACTGAGAGTGCACCATACCACCTTTTCAATTCATCATTTTT
TTTTTATTCTTTTTTTTGATTTCGGTTTCCTTGAAATTTTTTTGATTCGGTAATCTCCGAACAGAAGGAA
GAACGAAGGAAGGAGCACAGACTTAGATTGGTATATATACGCATATGCGAGTCGGCGAGCAAACAGGGTG
CTGCTACTAAACGAACAATAAAGAAAGACAATTTGGGCACCCAATATAAAATGAGCAGTCAATTCAATCA
ATTCAGTGTGAAATTTTTTTCTTGGAAAGATCATTCACTTCTACACAGCTGTACATGAGTTTATATGACA
GTTTTTTTTTATGTACATCCAGTTCAAGATAATCAGATTATATATTGGCCCAAAAGGGATCATTAACGAA
TTGCGAAATGGGTAATCTCTTTACAGTTAACAGATTCTCTGGTGATTGGCTTTCCTCAAGGTAGCAAATA
TACTCTAATTGTAGCACGTCTACTATGTATTTCTTTACCTTGTCATAGCACACACCCACTTGCGCCACGC
CGTGTGCGTCATCACTTAGAACAAATCTGGAGCCACAGTGCTTCTTGACCAGATTACATAAGGTTTTGCT
GGGGTACGGCTCCTCCAGGCGCTTTCTTAATGCGGACGTATTGATTTCAATTGCGCCGCCATAGGAGTCT
ATAAATTGTAAATTTCTTACAACTGCATCGTATATTTCTGGCCATTCACTGATGACGTCCAGTGAAGCTA
CAGGAACTCCGGTTTCTTCGTTGCAGTTGCCCGATTTCTGGTTTACTAGCATGTCATTGGGCAAAAATAA
TTTGTAAAGGTCGAAGTGACCCACGACCAACGGTTTAATATTGATCAGCATTTCGTACTGTGATTGGAAG
TAAGACAGGAGAAAATGTTTCAAATTATCATTGAAGGAATGCAATGAATTGTACCATTGTTGTTGGTCGA
AATCAATAGGTATCCCGTTGACGTGATGGACCGAACCCACACAAAACTTCAAAATATCATTATTCTCCTT
CATGAGTCGCTTTGCATATTCGATATGAGCCATGTCACAACTTTCGATCTCCATTCCTATAATGAATTTA
GTCCGCACATCGGGTCTATCAGCATAACGAGTCTTGATTTCTTGCGCATGACTCATGAAATTCTTGAACG
ATGTTTCTAGCTTGGTTATGACTTCCTCAGGATTCTTGCCCAATGACTGCTCTTCGGGGTATATAAACTT
GGCCTCAATTCTTGGTATGTGCTCTGTCAAACAGTACGTGTGAAAGTTGAGGTTGACCACTTGATCGACC
ACGGAATCCAAAGGGTCCGTACCGTGGGCACTATAGTCACCGGAGTGTGAATGGTGTGAGTGCATGACCT
TGAGGATTTTTACTGAATTGTACGTATCAAGAAGTACTAAAATGTGTTTGAAAGGGAAAGATTGTACGGG
AAATGGAAAATGTACATATAATATCCAGTATCATTTGAGTTGATAGAGATTATCTCTATAGATAGAGAGA
TTTGACAAAAAAAATAAAAAAATTTAAATGGACGAGTCCGGAATCGAACCGGAGACCTCTCCCATGCTAA
GGGAGCGCGCTACCGACTACGCCACACGCCCGAACGTTTGTTGAAATCTTCCAAACAGAAATGATACAGG
TTTACTTTACAGCAAGACATTAGTAGTTTCATTAGCTTATCAACATGTATGAAACCGGCAAGATTGAAAG
ATGCATGTATACTAAACTCACAAATTAGAGCTTCAATTTAATTATATCAGTTATTACCCTGCGGTGTGAA
ATACCGCACAGATGCGTAAGGAGAAAATACCGCATCAGGAAATTGTAAGCGTTAATATTTTGTTAAAATT
CGCGTTAAATTTTTGTTAAATCAGCTCATTTTTTAACCAATAGGCCGAAATCGGCAAAATCCCTTATAAA
TCAAAAGAATAGACCGAGATAGGGT
[37 nt withheld, positions 2126-2162]
AAAGAACGTGGACTCCAACGTCAAAGG
[49 nt withheld, positions 2190-2238]
T
[91 nt withheld, positions 2240-2330]
G
[124 nt withheld, positions 2332-2455]
CCATTCGCCATTCAGGCTGCGCAACTGTTGGGAAGGGCGATCGGTGCGGGCCTCTTCGCTATTACGCCAG
CTGGCGAAAGGGGGATGTGCTGCAAGGCGATTAAGTTGGGTAACGCCAGGGTTTTCCCAGTCACGACGTT
GTAAAACGACGGCCAGTGAATTGTAATACGACTCACTATAGGGCGAATTGGAGCTCCACCGCGGTGGCGG
CCGCTCTAGAACTAGTGGATCCCCCGGGCTGCAGGAATTCGATATCAAGCTTATCGATACCGTCGACCTC
GAGGGGGGGCCCGGTACCAGCTTTTGTTCCCTTTAGTGAGGGTTAATTTCGAGCTTGGCGTAATCATGGT
CATAGCTGTTTCCTGTGTGAAATTGTTATCCGCTCACAATTCCACACAACATACGAGCCGGAAGCATAAA
GTGTAAAGCCTGGGGTGCCTAATGAGTGAGCTAACTCACATTAATTGCGTTGCGCTCACTGCCCGCTTTC
CAGTCGGGAAACCTGTCGTGCCAGCTGCATTAATGAATCGGCCAACGCGCGGGGAGAGGCGGTTTGCGTA
TTGGGCGCTCTTCCGCTTCCTCGCTCACTGACTCGCTGCGCTCGGTCGTTCGGCTGCGGCGAGCGGTATC
AGCTCACTCAAAGGCGGTAATACGGTTATCCACAGAATCAGGGGATAACGCAGGAAAGAACATGTGAGCA
AAAGGCCAGCAAAAGGCCAGGAACCGTAAAAAGGCCGCGTTGCTGGCGTTTTTCCATAGGCTCCGCCCCC
CTGACGAGCATCACAAAAATCGACGCTCAAGTCAGAGGTGGCGAAACCCGACAGGACTATAAAGATACCA
GGCGTTTCCCCCTGGAAGCTCCCTCGTGCGCTCTCCTGTTCCGACCCTGCCGCTTACCGGATACCTGTCC
GCCTTTCTCCCTTCGGGAAGCGTGGCGCTTTCTCATAGCTCACGCTGTAGGTATCTCAGTTCGGTGTAGG
TCGTTCGCTCCAAGCTGGGCTGTGTGCACGAACCCCCCGTTCAGCCCGACCGCTGCGCCTTATCCGGTAA
CTATCGTCTTGAGTCCAACCCGGTAAGACACGACTTATCGCCACTGGCAGCAGCCACTGGTAACAGGATT
AGCAGAGCGAGGTATGTAGGCGGTGCTACAGAGTTCTTGAAGTGGTGGCCTAACTACGGCTACACTAGAA
GAACAGTATTTGGTATCTGCGCTCTGCTGAAGCCAGTTACCTTCGGAAAAAGAGTTGGTAGCTCTTGATC
CGGCAAACAAACCACCGCTGGTAGCGGTGGTTTTTTTGTTTGCAAGCAGCAGATTACGCGCAGAAAAAAA
GGATCTCAAGAAGATCCTTTGATCTTTTCTACGGGGTCTGACGCTCAGTGGAACGAAAACTCACGTTAAG
GGATTTTGGTCATGAGATTATCAAAAAGGATCTTCACCTAGATCCTTTTAAATTAAAAATGAAGTTTTAA
ATCAATCTAAAGTATATATGAGTAAACTTGGTCTGACAGTTACCAATGCTTAATCAGTGAGGCACCTATC
TCAGCGATCTGTCTATTTCGTTCATCCATAGTTGCCTGACTCCCCGTCGTGTAGATAACTACGATACGGG
AGGGCTTACCATCTGGCCCCAGTGCTGCAATGATACCGCGAGACCCACGCTCACCGGCTCCAGATTTATC
AGCAATAAACCAGCCAGCCGGAAGGGCCGAGCGCAGAAGTGGTCCTGCAACTTTATCCGCCTCCATCCAG
TCTATTAATTGTTGCCGGGAAGCTAGAGTAAGTAGTTCGCCAGTTAATAGTTTGCGCAACGTTGTTGCCA
TTGCTACAGGCATCGTGGTGTCACGCTCGTCGTTTGGTATGGCTTCATTCAGCTCCGGTTCCCAACGATC
AAGGCGAGTTACATGATCCCCCATGTTGTGCAAAAAAGCGGTTAGCTCCTTCGGTCCTCCGATCGTTGTC
AGAAGTAAGTTGGCCGCAGTGTTATCACTCATGGTTATGGCAGCACTGCATAATTCTCTTACTGTCATGC
CATCCGTAAGATGCTTTTCTGTGACTGGTGAGTACTCAACCAAGTCATTCTGAGAATAGTGTATGCGGCG
ACCGAGTTGCTCTTGCCCGGCGTCAATACGGGATAATACCGCGCCACATAGCAGAACTTTAAAAGTGCTC
ATCATTGGAAAACGTTCTTCGGGGCGAAAACTCTCAAGGATCTTACCGCTGTTGAGATCCAGTTCGATGT
AACCCACTCGTGCACCCAACTGATCTTCAGCATCTTTTACTTTCACCAGCGTTTCTGGGTGAGCAAAAAC
AGGAAGGCAAAATGCCGCAAAAAAGGGAATAAGGGCGACACGGAAATGTTGAATACTCATACTCTTCCTT
TTTCAATATTATTGAAGCATTTATCAGGGTTATTGTCTCATGAGCGGATACATATTTGAATGTATTTAGA
AAAATAAACAAATAGGGGTTCCGCGCACATTTCCCCGAAAAGTGCCACCTGACGTCTAAGAAACCATTAT
TATCATGACATTAACCTATAAAAATAGGCGTATCACGAGGCCCTTTCGTC
Features (pLannotate 1.2.2; 18 found; start..end, strand, type, name):
    137..186     +  misc_feature   bom (fragment): basis of mobility region from pBR322
    194..327     +  promoter       URA3 promoter (fragment): S. cerevisiae URA3
    531..1535    -  CDS            HIS2: HIS9_YEAST - Experimental evidence at protein level: Swiss-Prot protein existence level 1. From Saccharomyces cerevisiae (strain ATCC 204508 / S288c) (Baker's yeast).
   1708..1780    -  ncRNA          tRNA: Accession: RF00005 - tRNA
   1950..1999    +  misc_feature   bom (fragment): basis of mobility region from pBR322
   2027..2455    -  rep_origin     f1 ori (sequence partly withheld): f1 bacteriophage origin of replication; arrow indicates direction of (+) strand synthesis
   2459..2616    -  CDS            lacZα (fragment): LacZα fragment of β-galactosidase; lacZ fragment
   2619..2637    +  promoter       T7 promoter: promoter for bacteriophage T7 RNA polymerase
   2646..2753    +  misc_feature   MCS: pBluescript multiple cloning site
   2765..2783    -  promoter       T3 promoter: promoter for bacteriophage T3 RNA polymerase
   2828..2844    -  protein_bind   lac operator: The lac repressor binds to the lac operator to inhibit transcription in E. coli. This inhibition can be relieved by adding lactose or isopropyl-β-D-thiogalactopyranoside (IPTG). lac repressor encoded by lacI
   2852..2882    -  promoter       lac promoter: promoter for the E. coli lac operon
   2897..2918    -  protein_bind   CAP binding site: CAP binding activates transcription in the presence of cAMP. E. coli catabolite activator protein
   2931..3023    -  CDS            lacI (fragment): lac repressor; lacI; The lac repressor binds to the lac operator to inhibit transcription in E. coli. This inhibition can be relieved by adding lactose or isopropyl-β-D-thiogalactopyranoside (IPTG).
   3206..3794    -  rep_origin     ori: high-copy-number ColE1/pMB1/pBR322/pUC origin of replication
   3965..4825    -  CDS            AmpR: β-lactamase; bla; confers resistance to ampicillin, carbenicillin, and related antibiotics
   4826..4930    -  promoter       AmpR promoter: bla
   5025..35      +  CDS            rop (fragment) (across the origin): Rop protein, which maintains plasmids at low copy number; rop
