[The description below was written by a language model from this plasmid's Addgene catalogue record and pLannotate feature annotations shown in this document.]
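Description:
pRSII309 is an empty-backbone yeast integrating vector of the redesigned pRS30x shuttle series, 5,025 bp in length, built for genetic manipulation of Saccharomyces cerevisiae. In E. coli it replicates from a high-copy ColE1/pUC-type origin and is selected with ampicillin through the β-lactamase gene and its native promoter. An f1 phage origin is also present, which allows single-stranded DNA production. The feature table shows no yeast replication origin or centromere, consistent with its integrating design: the plasmid can only be stably maintained in yeast by recombining into the chromosome, typically after linearisation within a region of homology.

The yeast selectable marker is HIS2, which encodes an enzyme of histidine biosynthesis and complements his2 auxotrophic strains. According to the depositor, this copy was modified to remove BamHI and XhoI sites without changing the His2 protein sequence, so those enzymes remain usable for cloning elsewhere in the vector. The annotation also picks up a tRNA gene next to HIS2, probably carried along on the genomic fragment, as well as short fragments called as URA3 promoter, bom, rop and lacI, which appear to be backbone remnants rather than functional parts.

Cloning is done in a pBluescript-type multiple cloning site flanked by T7 and T3 promoters and embedded in a lacZα fragment driven by the lac promoter and operator, an arrangement that normally supports blue/white screening of inserts. M13 forward, M13 reverse and T7 primers can be used to sequence inserts. No insert is present. The vector serves as a recipient for genes or constructs to be integrated into the yeast genome under histidine selection.
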