Addgene plasmid #35445: pRSII309
Purpose: (Empty Backbone)
Depositing lab: Steven Haase. Depositing organization: Duke University. Publication: New and Redesigned pRS Plasmid Shuttle Vectors for Genetic Manipulation of Saccharomycescerevisiae. Chee MK, Haase SB. G3 (Bethesda). 2012 May;2(5):515-26. Epub 2012 May 1. 10.1534/g3.111.001917 PubMed 22670222.
Backbone
  Vector backbone: pRS30x
  Backbone manufacturer: Stratagene
  Backbone size (bp): 5025
  Vector type: Yeast integrating vector
  Selectable markers: HIS2
Growth in bacteria
  Bacterial resistance: Ampicillin, 100 μg/mL
  Growth temperature: 37°C
  Growth strain: DH5alpha
  Copy number: High Copy
Gene/Insert
  Cloning method: Restriction Enzyme
  Sequencing primers: 5′ M13 Forward, T7; 3′ M13 Reverse
Resource information
  A portion of this plasmid was derived from a plasmid made by: Daniel J. Lew, Duke University Medical Center
Terms and licenses: Academic/Nonprofit Terms; Industry Terms: Not Available to Industry
Depositor comments: HIS2 has been modified to remove BamHI and XhoI sites without altering the amino acid sequence of the His2 protein.
How to cite: pRSII309 was a gift from Steven Haase (Addgene plasmid # 35445 ; http://n2t.net/addgene:35445 ; RRID:Addgene_35445)
