>Addgene plasmid #35445 | pRSII309 | addgene partial sequence | sequence record 53728 | M13_pUC_fwd
ATTGGAGCTCCACCGCGGTGGCGGCCGCTCTAGAACTAGTGGATCCCCCGGGCTGCAGGAATTCGATATC
AAGCTTATCGATACCGTCGACCTCGAGGGGGGGCCCGGTACCAGCTTTTGTTCCCTTTAGTGAGGGTTAA
TTTCGAGCTTGGCGTAATCATGGTCATAGCTGTTTCCTGTGTGAAATTGTTATCCGCTCACAATTCCACA
CAACATACGAGCCGGAAGCATAAAGTGTAAAGCCTGGGGTGCCTAATGAGTGAGCTAACTCACATTAATT
GCGTTGCGCTCACTGCCCGCTTTCCAGTCGGGAAACCTGTCGTGCCAGCTGCATTAATGAATCGGCCAAC
GCGCGGGGAGAGGCGGTTTGCGTATTGGGCGCTCTTCCGCTTCCTCGCTCACTGACTCGCTGCGCTCGGT
CGTTCGGCTGCGGCGAGCGGTATCAGCTCACTCAAAGGCGGTAATACGGTTATCCACAGAATCAGGGGAT
AACGCAGGAAAGAACATGTGAGCAAAAGGCCAGCAAAAGGCCAGGAACCGTAAAAAGGCCGCGTTGCTGG
CGTTTTTCCATAGGCTCCGCCCCCCTGACGAGCATCACAAAAATCGACGCTCAAGTCAGAGGTGGCGAAA
CCCGACAGGACTATAAAGATACCAGGCGTTTCCCCCTGGAAGCTCCCTCGTGCGCTCTCCTGTTCCGACC
CTGCCGCTTACCGGATACCTGTC
