>Addgene plasmid #35445 | pRSII309 | addgene partial sequence | sequence record 54045 | pGEX3
AGGGCCTCGTGATACGCCTATTTTTATAGGTTAATGTCATGATAATAATGGTTTCTTAGACGTCAGGTGG
CACTTTTCGGGGAAATGTGCGCGGAACCCCTATTTGTTTATTTTTCTAAATACATTCAAATATGTATCCG
CTCATGAGACAATAACCCTGATAAATGCTTCAATAATATTGAAAAAGGAAGAGTATGAGTATTCAACATT
TCCGTGTCGCCCTTATTCCCTTTTTTGCGGCATTTTGCCTTCCTGTTTTTGCTCACCCAGAAACGCTGGT
GAAAGTAAAAGATGCTGAAGATCAGTTGGGTGCACGAGTGGGTTACATCGAACTGGATCTCAACAGCGGT
AAGATCCTTGAGAGTTTTCGCCCCGAAGAACGTTTTCCAATGATGAGCACTTTTAAAGTTCTGCTATGTG
GCGCGGTATTATCCCGTATTGACGCCGGGCAAGAGCAACTCGGTCGCCGCATACACTATTCTCAGAATGA
CTTGGTTGAGTACTCACCAGTCACAGAAAAGCATCTTACGGATGGCATGACAGTAAGAGAATTATGCAGT
GCTGCCATAACCATGAGTGATAACACTGCGGCCAACTTACTTCTGACAACGATCGGAGGACCGAAGGAGC
TAACCGCTTTTTTGCACAACATGGGGGATCATGTAACTCGCCTTGATCGTTGGGAACCGGAGCTGAATGA
AGCCATACCAAACGACGAGCGTGACACCACGATGCCTGTAGCAATGGCA
