>Addgene plasmid #35445 | pRSII309 | addgene partial sequence | sequence record 54046 | pRSII-F1
ATTCATCATTTTTTTTTTATTCTTTTTTTTGATTTCGGTTTCCTTGAAATTTTTTTGATTCGGTAATCTC
CGAACAGAAGGAAGAACGAAGGAAGGAGCACAGACTTAGATTGGTATATATACGCATATGCGAGTCGGCG
AGCAAACAGGGTGCTGCTACTAAACGAACAATAAAGAAAGACAATTTGGGCACCCAATATAAAATGAGCA
GTCAATTCAATCAATTCAGTGTGAAATTTTTTTCTTGGAAAGATCATTCACTTCTACACAGCTGTACATG
AGTTTATATGACAGTTTTTTTTTATGTACATCCAGTTCAAGATAATCAGATTATATATTGGCCCAAAAGG
GATCATTAACGAATTGCGAAATGGGTAATCTCTTTACAGTTAACAGATTCTCTGGTGATTGGCTTTCCTC
AAGGTAGCAAATATACTCTAATTGTAGCACGTCTACTATGTATTTCTTTACCTTGTCATAGCACACACCC
ACTTGCGCCACGCCGTGTGCGTCATCACTTAGAACAAATCTGGAGCCACAGTGCTTCTTGACCAGATTAC
ATAAGGTTTTGCTGGGGTACGGCTCCTCCAGGCGCTTTCTTAATGCGGACGTATTGATTTCAATTGCGCC
GCCATAGGAGTCTATAAATTGTAAATTTCTTACAACTGCATCGTATATTTCTGGCCATTCACTGATGACG
TCCAGTGAAGCTACAGGAACTCCGGTTTCTTCGTTGCAGTTGCCCGATTTCTGGTTTACTAGCATGTCAT
